>Addgene plasmid #205126 | TMEFF2A-c004 | addgene full sequence | sequence record 412272 | Addgene Partial NGS Result
TTTCCATAGGCTCCGCCCCCCTGACGAGCATCACAAAAATCGACGCTCAAGTCAGAGGTGGCGAAACCCG
ACAGGACTATAAAGATACCAGGCGTTTCCCCCTGGAAGCTCCCTCGTGCGCTCTCCTGTTCCGACCCTGC
CGCTTACCGGATACCTGTCCGCCTTTCTCCCTTCGGGAAGCGTGGCGCTTTCTCATAGCTCACGCTGTAG
GTATCTCAGTTCGGTGTAGGTCGTTCGCTCCAAGCTGGGCTGTGTGCACGAACCCCCCGTTCAGCCCGAC
CGCTGCGCCTTATCCGGTAACTATCGTCTTGAGTCCAACCCGGTAAGACACGACTTATCGCCACTGGCAG
CAGCCACTGGTAACAGGATTAGCAGAGCGAGGTATGTAGGCGGTGCTACAGAGTTCTTGAAGTGGTGGCC
TAACTACGGCTACACTAGAAGAACAGTATTTGGTATCTGCGCTCTGCTGAAGCCAGTTACCTTCGGAAAA
AGAGTTGGTAGCTCTTGATCCGGCAAACAAACCACCGCTGGTAGCGGTGGTTTTTTTGTTTGCAAGCAGC
AGATTACGCGCAGAAAAAAAGGATCTCAAGAAGATCCTTTGATCTTTTCTACGGGGTCTGACGCTCAGTG
GAACGAAAACTCACGTTAAGGGATTTTGGTCATGAGATTATCAAAAAGGATCTTCACCTAGATCCTTTTA
AATTAAAAATGAAGTTTTAAATCAATCTAAAGTATATATGAGTAAACTTGGTCTGACAGTTACCAATGCT
TAATCAGTGAGGCACCTATCTCAGCGATCTGTCTATTTCGTTCATCCATAGTTGCCTGACTCCCCGTCGT
GTAGATAACTACGATACGGGAGGGCTTACCATCTGGCCCCAGTGCTGCAATGATACCGCGAGACCCACGC
TCACCGGCTCCAGATTTATCAGCAATAAACCAGCCAGCCGGAAGGGCCGAGCGCAGAAGTGGTCCTGCAA
CTTTATCCGCCTCCATCCAGTCTATTAATTGTTGCCGGGAAGCTAGAGTAAGTAGTTCGCCAGTTAATAG
TTTGCGCAACGTTGTTGCCATTGCTACAGGCATCGTGGTGTCACGCTCGTCGTTTGGTATGGCTTCATTC
AGCTCCGGTTCCCAACGATCAAGGCGAGTTACATGATCCCCCATGTTGTGCAAAAAAGCGGTTAGCTCCT
TCGGTCCTCCGATCGTTGTCAGAAGTAAGTTGGCCGCAGTGTTATCACTCATGGTTATGGCAGCACTGCA
TAATTCTCTTACTGTCATGCCATCCGTAAGATGCTTTTCTGTGACTGGTGAGTACTCAACCAAGTCATTC
TGAGAATAGTGTATGCGGCGACCGAGTTGCTCTTGCCCGGCGTCAATACGGGATAATACCGCGCCACATA
GCAGAACTTTAAAAGTGCTCATCATTGGAAAACGTTCTTCGGGGCGAAAACTCTCAAGGATCTTACCGCT
GTTGAGATCCAGTTCGATGTAACCCACTCGTGCACCCAACTGATCTTCAGCATCTTTTACTTTCACCAGC
GTTTCTGGGTGAGCAAAAACAGGAAGGCAAAATGCCGCAAAAAAGGGAATAAGGGCGACACGGAAATGTT
GAATACTCATACTCTTCCTTTTTCAATATTATTGAAGCATTTATCAGGGTTATTGTCTCATGAGCGGATA
CATATTTGAATGTATTTAGAAAAATAAACAAATAGGGGTTCCGCGCACATTTCCCCGAAAAGTGCCACCT
GGGTCGACATTGATTATTGACTAGTTATTAATAGTAATCAATTACGGGGTCATTAGTTCATAGCCCATAT
ATGGAGTTCCGCGTTACATAACTTACGGTAAATGGCCCGCCTGGCTGACCGCCCAACGACCCCCGCCCAT
TGACGTCAATAATGACGTATGTTCCCATAGTAACGCCAATAGGGACTTTCCATTGACGTCAATGGGTGGA
GTATTTACGGTAAACTGCCCACTTGGCAGTACATCAAGTGTATCATATGCCAAGTACGCCCCCTATTGAC
GTCAATGACGGTAAATGGCCCGCCTGGCATTATGCCCAGTACATGACCTTATGGGACTTTCCTACTTGGC
AGTACATCTACGTATTAGTCATCGCTATTACCATGGTCGAGGTGAGCCCCACGTTCTGCTTCACTCTCCC
CATCTCCCCCCCCTCCCCACCCCCAATTTTGTATTTATTTATTTTTTAATTATTTTGTGCAGCGATGGGG
GCGGGGGGGGGGGGGGGGGGCGSGNGCSAGGCGGRGAGGTGCGGCGGCAGCCAATCAGAGCGGCGCGCTC
CGAAAGTTTCCTTTTATGGCGAGGCGGCGGCGGCGGCGGCCCTATAAAAAGCGAAGCGCGCGGCGGGCGG
GAGTCGCTGCGCGCTGCCTTCGCCCCGTGCCCCGCTCCGCCGCCGCCTCGCGCCGCCCGCCCCGGCTCTG
ACTGACCGCGTTACTCCCACAGGTGAGCGGGCGGGACGGCCCTTCTCCTCCGGGCTGTAATTAGCGCTTG
GTTTAATGACGGCTTGTTTCTTTTCTGTGGCTGCGTGAAAGCCTTGAGGGGCTCCGGGAGGGCCCTTTGT
GCGGGGGGAGCGGCTCGGGGGGTGCGTGCGTGTGTGTGTGCGTGGGGAGCGCCGCGTGCGGCTCCGCGCT
GCCCGGCGGCTGTGAGCGCTGCGGGCGCGGCGCGGGGCTTTGTGCGCTCCGCAGTGTGCGCGAGGGGAGC
GCGGCCGGGGGCGGTGCCCCGCGGTGCGGGGGGGGCTGCGAGGGGAACAAAGGCTGCGTGCGGGGTGTGT
GCGTGGGGGGGTGAGCAGGGGGTGTGGGCGCGTCGGTCGGGCTGCAACCCCCCCTGCACCCCCCTCCCCG
AGTTGCTGAGCACGGCCCGGCTTCGGGTGCGGGGCTCCGTACGGGGCGTGGCGCGGGGCTCGCCGTGCCG
GGCGGGGGGTGGCGGCAGGTGGGGGTGCCGGGCGGGGCGGGGCCGCCTCGGGCCGGGGAGGGCTCGGGGG
AGGGGCGCGGCGGCCCCCGGAGCGCCGGCGGCTGTCGAGGCGCGGCGAGCCGCAGCCATTGCCTTTTATG
GTAATCGTGCGAGAGGGCGCAGGGACTTCCTTTGTCCCAAATCTGTGCGGAGCCGAAATCTGGGAGGCGC
CGCCGCACCCCCTCTAGCGGGCGCGGGGCGAAGCGGTGCGGCGCCGGCAGGAAGGAAATGGGCGGGGAGG
GCCTTCGTGCGTCGCCGCGCCGCCGTCCCCTTCTCCCTCTCCAGCCTCGGGGCTGTCCGCGGGGGGACGG
CTGCCTTCGGGGGGGACGGGGCAGGGCGGGGTTCGGCTTCTGGCGTGTGACCGGCGGCTCTAGAGCCTCT
GCTAACCATGTTCATGCCTTCTTCTTTTTCCTACAGCTCCTGGGCAACGTGCTGGTTATTGTGCTGTCTC
ATCATTTTGGCAAAGAATTGCGGCCGTCTCAGGCCGAATTCAAGCTTGCCACCATGGGGATCCTTCCCAG
CCCTGGGATGCCTGCGCTGCTCTCCCTCGTGAGCCTTCTCTCCGTGCTGCTGATGGGTTGCGTAGCTGAA
ACCGGTTTCCCTACCTCCTTAAGTGACTGCCAAACGCCCACCGGCTGGAATTGCTCTGGTTATGATGACA
GAGAAAATGATCTCTTCCTCTGTGACACCAACACCTGTAAATTTGATGGGGAATGTTTAAGAATTGGAGA
CACTGTGACTTGCGTCTGTCAGTTCAAGTGCAACAATGACTATGTGCCTGTGTGTGGCTCCAATGGGGAG
AGCTACCAGAATGAGTGTTACCTGCGACAGGCTGCATGCAAACAGCAGAGTGAGATACTTGTGGTGTCAG
AAGGATCATGTGCCACAGATGCAGGATCAGGATCTGGAGATGGAGTCCATGAAGGCTCTGGAGAAACTAG
TCAAAAGGAGACATCCACCTGTGATATTTGCCAGTTTGGTGCAGAATGTGACGAAGATGCCGAGGATGTC
TGGTGTGTGTGTAATATTGACTGTTCTCAAACCAACTTCAATCCCCTCTGCGCTTCTGATGGGAAATCTT
ATGATAATGCATGCCAAATCAAAGAAGCATCGTGTCAGAAACAGGAGAAAATTGAAGTCATGTCTTTGGG
TCGATGTCAAGATAACACAACTACAACTACTAAGTCTGAAGATGGGCATTATGCAAGAACAGATTATGCA
GAGAATGCTAACAAATTAGAAGAAAGTGCCAGAGAACACCACATACCTTGTCCGGAACATTACAATGGCT
TCTGCATGCATGGGAAGTGTGAGCATTCTATCAATATGCAGGAGCCATCTTGCAGGTGTGATGCTGGTTA
TACTGGACAACACTGTGAAAAAGGTACCGGAGGTTCCGGTGGTTCCGGTCTGAATGATATCTTTGAAGCT
CAGAAGATTGAATGGCATGAAGGACGTACCAAGCACCACCATCACCATCACTAATGATCACTCGAGACTA
GTATCGCGATAATTCACTCCTCAGGTGCAGGCTGCCTATCAGAAGGTGGTGGCTGGTGTGGCCAATGCCC
TGGCTCACAAATACCACTGAGATCTTTTTCCCTCTGCCAAAAATTATGGGGACATCATGAAGCCCCTTGA
GCATCTGACTTCTGGCTAATAAAGGAAATTTATTTTCATTGCAATAGTGTGTTGGAATTTTTTGTGTCTC
TCACTCGGAAGGACATATGGGAGGGCAAATCATTTAAAACATCAGAATGAGTATTTGGTTTAGAGTTTGG
CAACATATGCCCATATGCTGGCTGCCATGAACAAAGGTTGGCTATAAAGAGGTCATCAGTATATGAAACA
GCCCCCTGCTGTCCATTCCTTATTCCATAGAAAAGCCTTGACTTGAGGTTAGATTTTTTTTATATTTTGT
TTTGTGTTATTTTTTTCTTTAACATCCCTAAAATTTTCCTTACATGTTTTACTAGCCAGATTTTTCCTCC
TCTCCTGACTACTCCCAGTCATAGCTGTCCCTCTTCTCTTATGGAGATCCCTCGACCTGCAGCCCAAGCT
TGGCGTAATCATGGTCATAGCTGTTTCCTGTGTGAAATTGTTATCCGCTCACAATTCCACACAACATACG
AGCCGGAAGCATAAAGTGTAAAGCCTGGGGTGCCTAATGAGTGAGCTAACTCACATTAATTGCGTTGCGC
TCACTGCCCGCTTTCCAGTCGGGAAACCTGTCGTGCCAGCGGATCGATCCGCTGCATTAATGAATCGGCC
AACGCGCGGGGAGAGGCGGTTTGCGTATTGGGCGCTCTTCCGCTTCCTCGCTCACTGACTCGCTGCGCTC
GGTCGTTCGGCTGCGGCGAGCGGTATCAGCTCACTCAAAGGCGGTAATACGGTTATCCACAGAATCAGGG
GATAACGCAGGAAAGAACATGTGAGCAAAAGGCCAGCAAAAGGCCAGGAACCGTAAAAAGGCCGCGTTGC
TGGCGTT
Features (pLannotate 1.2.2; 16 found; start..end, strand, type, name):
      1..589     -  rep_origin     ori: high-copy-number ColE1/pMB1/pBR322/pUC origin of replication
    760..1620    -  CDS            AmpR: β-lactamase; bla; confers resistance to ampicillin, carbenicillin, and related antibiotics
   1621..1725    -  promoter       AmpR promoter: bla
   1756..2135    +  enhancer       CMV enhancer: human cytomegalovirus immediate early enhancer
   2137..2258    +  promoter       chicken β-actin promoter (fragment): No description available
   2266..2379    +  promoter       chicken β-actin promoter (fragment): No description available
   2380..3396    +  intron         chimeric intron: chimera between introns from chicken β-actin and rabbit β-globin
   3394..3492    +  CDS            HBB (fragment): HBB_LEPEU - Experimental evidence at protein level: Swiss-Prot protein existence level 1. Involved in oxygen transport from the lung to the various peripheral tissues. From Lepus europaeus (European hare).
   3535..4362    +  CDS            TMEFF2 (fragment): TEFF2_HUMAN - Also known as HPP1, TENB2, TPEF. Experimental evidence at protein level: Swiss-Prot protein existence level 1. May be a survival factor for hippocampal and mesencephalic neurons. The shedded form up-regulates cancer cell proliferation, probably by promoting ERK1/2 phosphorylation. From Homo sapiens (Human).
   4493..4567    +  CDS            HBB (fragment): HBB_PONPY - Experimental evidence at transcript level: Swiss-Prot protein existence level 2. Involved in oxygen transport from the lung to the various peripheral tissues. From Pongo pygmaeus (Bornean orangutan).
   4638..4693    +  polyA_signal   β-globin poly(A) signal: rabbit β-globin polyadenylation signal (Gil and Proudfoot, 1987)
   5078..5094    -  protein_bind   lac operator: The lac repressor binds to the lac operator to inhibit transcription in E. coli. This inhibition can be relieved by adding lactose or isopropyl-β-D-thiogalactopyranoside (IPTG). lac repressor encoded by lacI
   5102..5132    -  promoter       lac promoter: promoter for the E. coli lac operon
   5147..5168    -  protein_bind   CAP binding site: CAP binding activates transcription in the presence of cAMP. E. coli catabolite activator protein
   5184..5285    -  CDS            lacI (fragment): LACI_ECOLI - Experimental evidence at protein level: Swiss-Prot protein existence level 1. Repressor of the lactose operon. Binds allolactose as an inducer. From Escherichia coli (strain K12).
   5287..5420    -  rep_origin     RSF ori (fragment): Plasmids containing the RSF 1030 origin of replication can be propagated in E. coli cells that contain additional plasmids with compatible origins.
