[The description below was written by a language model from this plasmid's Addgene catalogue record and pLannotate feature annotations shown in this document.]
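Description:
TMEFF2A-c004 is a mammalian expression plasmid built on the pHL-avitag3 backbone for producing a secreted fragment of human TMEFF2 (also known as HPP1 or TENB2). It is maintained in E. coli as a high-copy plasmid through a ColE1/pUC-type origin and selected with ampicillin via the β-lactamase gene and its native promoter. The annotation also picks up leftover cloning-vector sequence (lac promoter, lac operator, CAP site, and short lacI and RSF ori fragments) that plays no evident role in expression.

The expression cassette uses a CAG-style arrangement: the CMV immediate-early enhancer, the chicken β-actin promoter and a chimeric β-actin/β-globin intron drive transcription, which is terminated by the rabbit β-globin polyadenylation signal. The short "HBB" hits flanking the insert most likely reflect the β-globin-derived exon and untranslated sequences of this cassette rather than any expressed globin protein. The wild-type insert, cloned between retained AgeI and KpnI sites, encodes residues 41–302 of TMEFF2. An N-terminal PTPRS signal peptide replaces the native leader to route the protein into the secretory pathway. A C-terminal AviTag followed by a 6×His tag allows metal-affinity purification and site-specific biotinylation by BirA, which the depositor notes is possible. Neither the signal peptide nor the tags are annotated separately in the feature table, but the unannotated gaps on either side of the TMEFF2 coding region are consistent with them.

The stated purpose is TMEFF2 protein expression. The biotinylatable tag would suit immobilisation on streptavidin surfaces for binding or screening assays, although the record does not specify downstream uses. The sequence is labelled a partial NGS result of 5,467 nt.
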