Addgene plasmid #205126: TMEFF2A-c004
Purpose: TMEFF2 protein expression
Depositing lab: Paul Brennan. Depositing organization: University of Oxford.
Backbone
  Vector backbone: pHL-avitag3
  Backbone size w/o insert (bp): 4706
  Vector type: Mammalian Expression
Growth in bacteria
  Bacterial resistance: Ampicillin, 100 μg/mL
  Growth temperature: 37°C
  Growth strain: DH5alpha
  Copy number: High Copy
Gene/Insert
  Gene/Insert name: TMEFF2 (alt names: HPP1; TENB2)
  Species: H. sapiens (human)
  Mutation: WT
  Entrez Gene: TMEFF2 (a.k.a. CT120.2, HPP1, TENB2, TPEF, TR, TR-2)
  Tag / fusion protein: PTPRSsp (N terminal on insert); AviTag-6His (C terminal on insert)
  Cloning method: Restriction Enzyme; 5′ cloning site AgeI (not destroyed); 3′ cloning site KpnI (not destroyed)
Terms and licenses: Academic/Nonprofit Terms; Industry Terms: Not Available to Industry
Depositor comments: Encodes residues 41-302. Can be biotinylated.
How to cite: TMEFF2A-c004 was a gift from Paul Brennan (Addgene plasmid # 205126 ; http://n2t.net/addgene:205126 ; RRID:Addgene_205126)
