>Addgene plasmid #205126 | TMEFF2A-c004 | depositor partial sequence | sequence record 399330 | ORF of expressed gene of interest
ATGGGGATCCTTCCCAGCCCTGGGATGCCTGCGCTGCTCTCCCTCGTGAGCCTTCTCTCCGTGCTGCTGA
TGGGTTGCGTAGCTGAAACCGGTTTCCCTACCTCCTTAAGTGACTGCCAAACGCCCACCGGCTGGAATTG
CTCTGGTTATGATGACAGAGAAAATGATCTCTTCCTCTGTGACACCAACACCTGTAAATTTGATGGGGAA
TGTTTAAGAATTGGAGACACTGTGACTTGCGTCTGTCAGTTCAAGTGCAACAATGACTATGTGCCTGTGT
GTGGCTCCAATGGGGAGAGCTACCAGAATGAGTGTTACCTGCGACAGGCTGCATGCAAACAGCAGAGTGA
GATACTTGTGGTGTCAGAAGGATCATGTGCCACAGATGCAGGATCAGGATCTGGAGATGGAGTCCATGAA
GGCTCTGGAGAAACTAGTCAAAAGGAGACATCCACCTGTGATATTTGCCAGTTTGGTGCAGAATGTGACG
AAGATGCCGAGGATGTCTGGTGTGTGTGTAATATTGACTGTTCTCAAACCAACTTCAATCCCCTCTGCGC
TTCTGATGGGAAATCTTATGATAATGCATGCCAAATCAAAGAAGCATCGTGTCAGAAACAGGAGAAAATT
GAAGTCATGTCTTTGGGTCGATGTCAAGATAACACAACTACAACTACTAAGTCTGAAGATGGGCATTATG
CAAGAACAGATTATGCAGAGAATGCTAACAAATTAGAAGAAAGTGCCAGAGAACACCACATACCTTGTCC
GGAACATTACAATGGCTTCTGCATGCATGGGAAGTGTGAGCATTCTATCAATATGCAGGAGCCATCTTGC
AGGTGTGATGCTGGTTATACTGGACAACACTGTGAAAAAGGTACCGGAGGTTCCGGTGGTTCCGGTCTGA
ATGATATCTTTGAAGCTCAGAAGATTGAATGGCATGAAGGACGTACCAAGCACCACCATCACCATCACTA
A
